>Addgene plasmid #229386 | pXTK149 [Marker_TetR-tetAR-PaqCI-Compatible_PartType4] | addgene full sequence | sequence record 464868 | Addgene NGS Result
TTGAGATCCTTTTTTTCTGCGCGTAATCTGCTGCTTGCAAACAAAAAAACCACCGCTACCAGCGGTGGTT
TGTTTGCCGGATCAAGAGCTACCAACTCTTTTTCCGAAGGTAACTGGCTTCAGCAGAGCGCAGATACCAA
ATACTGTTCTTCTAGTGTAGCCGTAGTTAGGCCACCACTTCAAGAACTCTGTAGCACCGCCTACATACCT
CGCTCTGCTAATCCTGTTACCAGTGGCTGCTGCCAGTGGCGATAAGTCGTGTCTTACCGGGTTGGACTCA
AGACGATAGTTACCGGATAAGGCGCAGCGGTCGGGCTGAACGGGGGGTTCGTGCACACAGCCCAGCTTGG
AGCGAACGACCTACACCGAACTGAGATACCTACAGCGTGAGCTATGAGAAAGCGCCACGCTTCCCGAAGG
GAGAAAGGCGGACAGGTATCCGGTAAGCGGCAGGGTCGGAACAGGAGAGCGCACGAGGGAGCTTCCAGGG
GGAAACGCCTGGTATCTTTATAGTCCTGTCGGGTTTCGCCACCTCTGACTTGAGCGTCGATTTTTGTGAT
GCTCGTCAGGGGGGCGGAGCCTATGGAAAAACGCCAGCAACGCGAGTCGGTCTCTTGGCTCAATCGTCAC
CCTTTCTCGGTCCTTCAACGTTCCTGACAACGAGCCTCCTTTTCGCCAATCCATCGACAATCACCGCGAG
TCCCTGCTCGAACGCTGCGTCCGGACCGGCTTCGTCGAAGGCGTCTATCGCGGCCCGCAACAGCGGCGAG
AGCGGAGCCTGTTCAACGGTGCCGCCGCGCTCGCCGGCATCGCTGTCGCCGGCCTGCTCCTCAAGCACGG
CCCCAACAGTGAAGTAGCTGATTGTCATCAGCGCATTGACGGCGTCCCCGGCCGAAAAACCCGCCTCGCA
GAGGAAGCGAAGCTGCGCGTCGGCCGTTTCCATCTGCGGTGCGCCCGGTCGCGTGCCGGCATGGATGCGC
GCGCCATCGCGGTAGGCGAGCAGCGCCTGCCTGAAGCTGCGGGCATTCCCGATCAGAAATGAGCGCCAGT
CGTCGTCGGCTCTCGGCACCGAATGCGTATGATTCTCCGCCAGCATGGCTTCGGCCAGTGCGTCGAGCAG
CGCCCGCTTGTTCCTGAAGTGCCAGTAAAGCGCCGGCTGCTGAACCCCCAACCGTTCCGCCAGTTTGCGT
GTCGTCAGACCGTCTACGCCGACCTCGTTCAACAGGTCCAGGGCGGCACGGATCACTGTATTCGGCTGCA
ACTTTGTCATGCTTGACACTTTATCACTGATAAACATAATATGTCCACCAACTTATCAGTGATAAAGAAT
CCGCGCGTTCAATCGGACCAGCGGAGGCTGGTCCGGAGGCCAGACGTGAAACCCAACATACCCCTGATCG
TAATTCTGAGCACTGTCGCGCTCGACGCTGTCGGCATCGGCCTGATTATGCCGGTGCTGCCGGGCCTCCT
GCGCGATCTGGTTCACTCGAACGACGTCACCGCCCACTATGGCATTCTGCTGGCGCTGTATGCGTTGGTG
CAATTTGCCTGCGCACCTGTGCTGGGCGCGCTGTCGGATCGTTTCGGGCGGCGGCCAATCTTGCTCGTCT
CGCTGGCCGGCGCCACTGTCGACTACGCCATCATGGCGACAGCGCCTTTCCTTTGGGTTCTCTATATCGG
GCGGATCGTGGCCGGCATCACCGGGGCGACTGGGGCGGTAGCCGGCGCTTATATTGCCGATATCACTGAT
GGCGATGAGCGCGCGCGGCACTTCGGCTTCATGAGCGCCTGTTTCGGGTTCGGGATGGTCGCGGGACCTG
TGCTCGGTGGGCTGATGGGCGGTTTCTCCCCCCACGCTCCGTTCTTCGCCGCGGCAGCCTTGAACGGCCT
CAATTTCCTGACGGGCTGTTTCCTTTTGCCGGAGTCGCACAAAGGCGAACGCCGGCCGTTACGCCGGGAG
GCTCTCAACCCGCTCGCTTCGTTCCGGTGGGCCCGGGGCATGACCGTCGTCGCCGCCCTGATGGCGGTCT
TCTTCATCATGCAACTTGTCGGACAGGTGCCGGCCGCGCTTTGGGTCATTTTCGGCGAGGATCGCTTTCA
CTGGGACGCGACCACGATCGGCATTTCGCTTGCCGCATTTGGCATTCTGCATTCACTCGCCCAGGCAATG
ATCACCGGCCCTGTAGCCGCCCGGCTCGGCGAAAGGCGGGCACTCATGCTCGGAATGATTGCCGACGGCA
CAGGCTACATCCTGCTTGCCTTCGCGACACGGGGATGGATGGCGTTCCCGATCATGGTCCTGCTTGCTTC
GGGTGGCATCGGAATGCCGGCGCTGCAAGCAATGTTGTCCAGGCAGGTCGATGAGGAACGTCAGGGGCAG
CTGCAAGGCTCACTGGCGGCGCTCACCAGCCTGACCTCGATCGTCGGACCCCTCCTCTTCACGGCGATCT
ATGCGGCTTCTATAACAACGTGGAACGGGTGGGCATGGATTGCAGGCGCTGCCCTCTACTTGCTCTGCCT
GCCGGCGCTGCGTCGCGGGCTTTGGAGCGGCGCAGGGCAACGAGCCGATCGCTGATCGTGGAAACGATAG
GCCTATGCCATGCGGGTCAAGGCGACTTCCGGCAAGCTATACGCGCCCTAGGAGTGCGGTTGGAACGTTG
GCCCAGCCAGATACTCCCGATCACGAGCAGGACGCCGATGATTTGAAGCGCACTCAGCGTCTGATCTTAA
TTAAAACGTGAGACCAGAGTAGCCCGCCTAATGAGCGGGCTTTTTTTTAATTCCCCTATTTGTTTATTTT
TCTAAATACATTCAAATATGTATCCGCTCATGAGACAATAACCCTGATAAATGCTTCAATAATATTGAAA
AAGGAAGAGTATGAGCATTCAGCATTTTCGTGTGGCGCTGATTCCGTTTTTTGCGGCGTTTTGCCTGCCG
GTGTTTGCGCATCCGGAAACCCTGGTGAAAGTGAAAGATGCGGAAGATCAACTGGGTGCGCGCGTGGGCT
ATATTGAACTGGATCTGAACAGCGGCAAAATTCTGGAATCTTTTCGTCCGGAAGAACGTTTTCCGATGAT
GAGCACCTTTAAAGTGCTGCTGTGCGGTGCGGTTCTGAGCCGTGTGGATGCGGGCCAGGAACAACTGGGC
CGTCGTATTCATTATAGCCAGAACGATCTGGTGGAATATAGCCCGGTGACCGAAAAACATCTGACCGATG
GCATGACCGTGCGTGAACTGTGCAGCGCGGCGATTACCATGAGCGATAACACCGCGGCGAACCTGCTGCT
GACGACCATTGGCGGTCCGAAAGAACTGACCGCGTTTCTGCATAACATGGGCGATCATGTGACCCGTCTG
GATCGTTGGGAACCGGAACTGAACGAAGCGATTCCGAACGATGAACGTGATACCACCATGCCGGCAGCAA
TGGCGACCACCCTGCGTAAACTGCTGACGGGTGAGCTGCTGACCCTGGCAAGCCGCCAGCAACTGATTGA
TTGGATGGAAGCGGATAAAGTGGCGGGTCCGCTGCTGCGTAGCGCGCTGCCGGCTGGCTGGTTTATTGCG
GATAAAAGCGGTGCGGGCGAACGTGGCAGCCGTGGCATTATTGCGGCGCTGGGCCCGGATGGTAAACCGA
GCCGTATTGTGGTGATTTATACCACCGGCAGCCAGGCGACGATGGATGAACGTAACCGTCAGATTGCGGA
AATTGGCGCGAGCCTGATTAAACATTGGTAAACCGATACAATTAAAGGCTCCTTTTGGAGCCTTTTTTTT
TGGACGACCCTTGTCAGATCAAAGGATCTTC
Features (pLannotate 1.2.2; 6 found; start..end, strand, type, name):
      1..589     +  rep_origin     ori: high-copy-number ColE1/pMB1/pBR322/pUC origin of replication
    620..1270    -  CDS            TetR: tetracycline resistance regulatory protein; tetR
   1376..2575    +  CDS            TcR: tetracycline efflux protein; tetA; confers resistance to tetracycline
   2789..2880    +  promoter       AmpR promoter: bla
   2881..3738    +  CDS            bla: BLAT_ECOLX - Experimental evidence at protein level: Swiss-Prot protein existence level 1. TEM-type are the most prevalent beta-lactamases in enterobacteria; they hydrolyze the beta-lactam bond in susceptible beta-lactam antibiotics, thus conferring resistance to penicillins and cephalosporins. TEM-3 and TEM-4 are capable of hydrolyzing cefotaxime and ceftazidime. TEM-5 is capable of hydrolyzing ceftazidime. TEM-6 is capable of hydrolyzing ceftazidime and aztreonam. TEM-8/CAZ-2, TEM- 16/CAZ-7 and TEM-24/CAZ-6 are markedly active against ceftazidime. IRT- 4 shows resistance to beta-lactamase in
   3745..3784    +  terminator     fd terminator: central terminator from bacteriophage fd (Otsuka and Kunisawa, 1982)
