[The description below was written by a language model from this plasmid's Addgene catalogue record and pLannotate feature annotations shown in this document.]
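Description:
pXTK149 is a Golden Gate part plasmid from the XanthoMoClo modular cloning toolkit, which was developed for genetic engineering of bacteria in the genera Xanthobacter and Roseixanthobacter. It is built on the pXTK backbone and is a storage vector of about 3.8 kb, maintained in E. coli (DH5alpha). It replicates from a ColE1/pMB1-family origin and is selected with ampicillin through a TEM-type beta-lactamase gene (bla), which is driven by its native AmpR promoter and followed by a bacteriophage fd terminator. The catalogue lists the plasmid as low copy, whereas the automated annotation labels the origin as the high-copy pUC-type family. The record does not resolve this difference.

The part it carries is a Type 4 "marker" module, a synthetic tetracycline resistance cassette. This consists of tetA, which encodes the tetracycline efflux pump, and the divergently oriented tetR repressor gene. The two coding sequences lie on opposite strands and are separated by a short intergenic region. In natural tet determinants this region holds the overlapping tet promoters and operators, so that efflux pump expression is induced by tetracycline, but no promoter is annotated there in this record. The "PaqCI compatible" designation suggests that the cassette lacks internal PaqCI recognition sites and can therefore be used in assembly steps that rely on that Type IIS enzyme. The flanking Type IIS sites and overhangs are not annotated, and the cloning sites are recorded as unknown. The plasmid is intended as a source of a tetracycline selection marker that can be combined with other toolkit parts in hierarchical assemblies of larger vectors.
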