Addgene plasmid #229386: pXTK149 [Marker_TetR-tetAR-PaqCI-Compatible_PartType4]
Purpose: XanthoMoClo Golden Gate Part Plasmid for cloning, contains Marker_TetR-tetAR-PaqCI-Compatible_PartType4
Depositing lab: Michael Springer. Depositing organization: Harvard Medical School. Publication: XanthoMoClo horizontal line A Robust Modular Cloning Genetic Toolkit for the Genera Xanthobacter and Roseixanthobacter. Soltysiak MPM, Ory ALH, Lee AD, Christophersen CE, Jalihal AP, Springer M. ACS Synth Biol. 2025 Apr 18;14(4):1173-1190. doi: 10.1021/acssynbio.4c00806. Epub 2025 Mar 13. PubMed 40080684.
Backbone
  Vector backbone: pXTK
  Vector type: Bacterial Expression
Growth in bacteria
  Bacterial resistance: Ampicillin, 100 μg/mL
  Growth temperature: 37°C
  Growth strain: DH5alpha
  Copy number: Low Copy
Gene/Insert
  Gene/Insert name: TetR-tetAR (PaqCI Compatible) (alt name: Marker_TetR-tetAR-PaqCI-Compatible_PartType4)
  Species: Synthetic
  Cloning method: Restriction Enzyme; 5′ cloning site unknown (unknown if destroyed)
Terms and licenses: Academic/Nonprofit Terms; Industry Terms: Not Available to Industry
How to cite: pXTK149 [Marker_TetR-tetAR-PaqCI-Compatible_PartType4] was a gift from Michael Springer (Addgene plasmid # 229386 ; http://n2t.net/addgene:229386 ; RRID:Addgene_229386)
